>Addgene plasmid #62220 | pCGS652 | depositor full sequence | sequence record 101922 | pCGS652 sequence 5563 bps
TATTAATAGTAATCAATTACGGGGTCATTAGTTCATAGCCCATATATGGAGTTCCGCGTTACATAACTTA
CGGTAAATGGCCCGCCTGGCTGACCGCCCAACGACCCCCGCCCATTGACGTCAATAATGACGTATGTTCC
CATAGTAACGCCAATAGGGACTTTCCATTGACGTCAATGGGTGGAGTATTTACGGTAAACTGCCCACTTG
GCAGTACATCAAGTGTATCATATGCCAAGTACGCCCCCTATTGACGTCAATGACGGTAAATGGCCCGCCT
GGCATTATGCCCAGTACATGACCTTATGGGACTTTCCTACTTGGCAGTACATCTACGTATTAGTCATCGC
TATTACCATGGTCGAGGTGAGCCCCACGTTCTGCTTCACTCTCCCCATCTCCCCCCCCTCCCCACCCCCA
ATTTTGTATTTATTTATTTTTTAATTATTTTGTGCAGCGATGGGGGCGGGGGGGGGGGGGGCGCGCGCCA
GGCGGGGCGGGGCGGGGCGAGGGGCGGGGCGGGGCGAGGCGGAGAGGTGCGGCGGCAGCCAATCAGAGCG
GCGCGCTCCGAAAGTTTCCTTTTATGGCGAGGCGGCGGCGGCGGCGGCCCTATAAAAAGCGAAGCGCGCG
GCGGGCGGGAGTCGCTGCGCGCTGCCTTCGCCCCGTGCCCCGCTCCGCCGCCGCCTCGCGCCGCCCGCCC
CGGCTCTGACTGACCGCGTTACTCCCACAGGTGAGCGGGCGGGACGGCCCTTCTCCTCCGGGCTGTAATT
AGCGCTTGGTTTAATGACGGCTTGTTTCTTTTCTGTGGCTGCGTGAAAGCCTTGAGGGGCTCCGGGAGCT
AGAGCCTCTGCTAACCATGTTCATGCCTTCTTCTTTTTCCTACAGCTCCTGGGCAACGTGCTGGTTATTG
TGCTGTCTCATCATTTTGGCAAAGAATTTTAAGCTAGGATCTAACTCGAGAAAGATATTGTATATATCGT
AACAATAGGAGGTTCAACAATGGCTTCCTCCCCTCCAAAGAAAAAGAGAAAGGTTAGTTGGAAGGACGCA
AGTGGTTGGTCTAGAGTGGATCTACGCACGCTCGGCTACAGTCAGCAGCAGCAAGAGAAGATCAAACCGA
AGGTGCGTTCGACAGTGGCGCAGCACCACGAGGCACTGGTGGGCCATGGGTTTACACACGCGCACATCGT
TGCGCTCAGCCAACACCCGGCAGCGTTAGGGACCGTCGCTGTCACGTATCAGCACATAATCACGGCGTTG
CCAGAGGCGACACACGAAGACATCGTTGGCGTCGGCAAACAGTGGTCCGGCGCACGCGCCCTGGAGGCCT
TGCTCACGGATGCGGGGGAGTTGAGAGGTCCGCCGTTACAGTTGGACACAGGCCAACTTGTGAAGATTGC
AAAACGTGGCGGCGTGACCGCAATGGAGGCAGTGCATGCATCGCGCAATGCACTGACGGGTGCCCCCCTG
GAGACGGGCGCCGCTACAGGGCGCGTCCCATTCGCCATTCAGGCTGCGCAACTGTTGGGAAGGGCGATCG
GTGCGGGCCTCTTCGCTATTACGCCAGCTGGCGAAAGGGGGATGTGCTGCAAGGCGATTAAGTTGGGTAA
CGCCAGGGTTTTCCCAGTCACGACGTTGTAAAACGACGGCCAGTGAGCGCGCGTAATACGACTCACTATA
GGGCGAATTGGGTACCGGGCCCCCCCTCGAGGTCCTCCAGCTTTTGTTCCCTTTAGTGAGGGTTAATTGC
GCGCTTGGCGTAATCATGGTCATAGCTGTTTCCTGTGTGAAATTGTTATCCGCTCACAATTCCACACAAC
ATACGAGCCGGAAGCATAAAGTGTAAAGCCTGGGGTGCCTAATGAGTGAGCTAACTCACATTAATTGCGT
TGCGCTCACTGCCCGCTTTCCACCGGTCGTCTCCAACGGATCCCAGCTAGTGAAATCTGAATTGGAAGAG
AAGAAATCTGAACTTAGACATAAATTGAAATATGTGCCACATGAATATATTGAATTGATTGAAATCGCAA
GAAATTCAACTCAGGATAGAATCCTTGAAATGAAGGTGATGGAGTTCTTTATGAAGGTTTATGGTTATCG
TGGTAAACATTTGGGTGGATCAAGGAAACCAGACGGAGCAATTTATACTGTCGGATCTCCTATTGATTAC
GGTGTGATCGTTGATACTAAGGCATATTCAGGAGGTTATAATCTTCCAATTGGTCAAGCAGATGAAATGC
AAAGATATGTCGAAGAGAATCAAACAAGAAACAAGCATATCAACCCTAATGAATGGTGGAAAGTCTATCC
ATCTTCAGTAACAGAATTTAAGTTCTTGTTTGTGAGTGGTCATTTCAAAGGAAACTACAAAGCTCAGCTT
ACAAGATTGAATCATATCACTAATTGTAATGGAGCTGTTCTTAGTGTAGAAGAGCTTTTGATTGGTGGAG
AAATGATTAAAGCTGGTACATTGACACTTGAGGAAGTGAGAAGGAAATTTAATAACGGTGAGATAAACTT
TTAATAGGAGCTCGCCCGGGGATCTAATTCAATTAGAGACTAATTCAATTAGAGCTAATTCAATTAGGAT
CCAGAATTCATTGATGAGTTTGGACAAACCACAACTAGAATGCAGTGAAAAAAATGCTTTATTTGTGAAA
TTTGTGATGCTATTGCTTTATTTGTAACCATTATAAGCTGCAATAAACAAGTTAACAACAACAATTGCAT
TCATTTTATGTTTCAGGTTCAGGGGGAGGTGTGGGAGGTTTTTTAAAGCAAGTAAAACCTCTACAAATGT
GGTCATTGATGAGTTTGGACAAACCACAACTAGAATGCAGTGAAAAAAATGCTTTATTTGTGAAATTTGT
GATGCTATTGCTTTATTTGTAACCATTATAAGCTGCAATAAACAAGTTAACAACAACAATTGCATTCATT
TTATGTTTCAGGTTCAGGGGGAGGTGTGGGAGGTTTTTTAAAGCAAGTAAAACCTCTACAAATGTGGTCA
TTCAGCTGGCGTAATAGCGAAGAGGCCCGCACCGATCGCCCTTCCCAACAGTTGCGCAGCCTGAATGGCG
AATGGAAATTGTAAGCGTTAATATTTTGTTAAAATTCGCGTTAAATTTTTGTTAAATCAGCTCATTTTTT
AACCAATAGGCCGAAATCGGCAAAATCCCTTATAAATCAAAAGAATAGACCGAGATAGGGT
[37 nt withheld, positions 3212-3248]
AAAGAACGTGGACTCCAACGTCAAAGG
[49 nt withheld, positions 3276-3324]
T
[91 nt withheld, positions 3326-3416]
G
[124 nt withheld, positions 3418-3541]
CAGGTGGCACTTTTCGGGGAAATGTGCGCGGAACCCCTATTTGTTTATTTTTCTAAATACATTCAAATAT
GTATCCGCTCATGAGACAATAACCCTGATAAATGCTTCAATAATATTGAAAAAGGAAGAGTATGAGTATT
CAACATTTCCGTGTCGCCCTTATTCCCTTTTTTGCGGCATTTTGCCTTCCTGTTTTTGCTCACCCAGAAA
CGCTGGTGAAAGTAAAAGATGCTGAAGATCAGTTGGGTGCACGAGTGGGTTACATCGAACTGGATCTCAA
CAGCGGTAAGATCCTTGAGAGTTTTCGCCCCGAAGAACGTTTTCCAATGATGAGCACTTTTAAAGTTCTG
CTATGTGGCGCGGTATTATCCCGTATTGACGCCGGGCAAGAGCAACTCGGTCGCCGCATACACTATTCTC
AGAATGACTTGGTTGAGTACTCACCAGTCACAGAAAAGCATCTTACGGATGGCATGACAGTAAGAGAATT
ATGCAGTGCTGCCATAACCATGAGTGATAACACTGCGGCCAACTTACTTCTGACAACGATCGGAGGACCG
AAGGAGCTAACCGCTTTTTTGCACAACATGGGGGATCATGTAACTCGCCTTGATCGTTGGGAACCGGAGC
TGAATGAAGCCATACCAAACGACGAGCGTGACACCACGATGCCTGTAGCAATGGCAACAACGTTGCGCAA
ACTATTAACTGGCGAACTACTTACTCTAGCTTCCCGGCAACAATTAATAGACTGGATGGAGGCGGATAAA
GTTGCAGGACCACTTCTGCGCTCGGCCCTTCCGGCTGGCTGGTTTATTGCTGATAAATCTGGAGCCGGTG
AGCGTGGGTCTCGCGGTATCATTGCAGCACTGGGGCCAGATGGTAAGCCCTCCCGTATCGTAGTTATCTA
CACGACGGGGAGTCAGGCAACTATGGATGAACGAAATAGACAGATCGCTGAGATAGGTGCCTCACTGATT
AAGCATTGGTAACTGTCAGACCAAGTTTACTCATATATACTTTAGATTGATTTAAAACTTCATTTTTAAT
TTAAAAGGATCTAGGTGAAGATCCTTTTTGATAATCTCATGACCAAAATCCCTTAACGTGAGTTTTCGTT
CCACTGAGCGTCAGACCCCGTAGAAAAGATCAAAGGATCTTCTTGAGATCCTTTTTTTCTGCGCGTAATC
TGCTGCTTGCAAACAAAAAAACCACCGCTACCAGCGGTGGTTTGTTTGCCGGATCAAGAGCTACCAACTC
TTTTTCCGAAGGTAACTGGCTTCAGCAGAGCGCAGATACCAAATACTGTCCTTCTAGTGTAGCCGTAGTT
AGGCCACCACTTCAAGAACTCTGTAGCACCGCCTACATACCTCGCTCTGCTAATCCTGTTACCAGTGGCT
GCTGCCAGTGGCGATAAGTCGTGTCTTACCGGGTTGGACTCAAGACGATAGTTACCGGATAAGGCGCAGC
GGTCGGGCTGAACGGGGGGTTCGTGCACACAGCCCAGCTTGGAGCGAACGACCTACACCGAACTGAGATA
CCTACAGCGTGAGCTATGAGAAAGCGCCACGCTTCCCGAAGGGAGAAAGGCGGACAGGTATCCGGTAAGC
GGCAGGGTCGGAACAGGAGAGCGCACGAGGGAGCTTCCAGGGGGAAACGCCTGGTATCTTTATAGTCCTG
TCGGGTTTCGCCACCTCTGACTTGAGCGTCGATTTTTGTGATGCTCGTCAGGGGGGCGGAGCCTATGGAA
AAACGCCAGCAACGCGGCCTTTTTACGGTTCCTGGCCTTTTGCTGGCCTTTTGCTCACATGTTCTTTCCT
GCGTTATCCCCTGATTCTGTGGATAACCGTATTACCGCCTTTGAGTGAGCTGATACCGCTCGCCGCAGCC
GAACGACCGAGCGCAGCGAGTCAGTGAGCGAGGAAGCGGAAGAGCGCCCAATACGCAAACCGCCTCTCCC
CGCGCGTTGGCCGATTCATTAATGCAGCTGAGATCTTAAGGGATTACTAGTTTAAACCTAGT
Features (pLannotate 1.2.2; 25 found; start..end, strand, type, name):
     57..360     +  enhancer       CMV enhancer: human cytomegalovirus immediate early enhancer
    362..637     +  promoter       chicken β-actin promoter: No description available
    638..773     +  intron         hybrid intron (fragment): hybrid between chicken β-actin (CBA) and minute virus of mice (MMV) introns (Gray et al., 2011)
    845..885     +  intron         β-globin intron (fragment): intron from rabbit β-globin gene
    883..939     +  CDS            HBB (fragment): HBB_LEPEU - Experimental evidence at protein level: Swiss-Prot protein existence level 1. Involved in oxygen transport from the lung to the various peripheral tissues. From Lepus europaeus (European hare).
   1012..1470    +  CDS            avrXa10 (fragment): AVX10_XANOO - Experimental evidence at protein level: Swiss-Prot protein existence level 1. Avirulence protein. Induces the hypersensitive response (HR)in rice plants carrying the resistance gene Xa10. Activity depends on the presence of the core repeat domains; replacement with repeat domains from other proteins (AvrBs3 of X.euvesicatoria (AC P14727) or AvrXa7 of this organism) does not elicit the HR. Probably acts as a transcription factor in its host plant (rice) to induce plant resistance or disease. From Xanthomonas oryzae pv. oryzae.
   1478..1496    -  rep_origin     f1 ori (fragment): f1 bacteriophage origin of replication; arrow indicates direction of (+) strand synthesis
   1501..1656    -  CDS            lacZα (fragment): LacZα fragment of β-galactosidase; lacZ fragment
   1664..1682    +  promoter       T7 promoter: promoter for bacteriophage T7 RNA polymerase
   1691..1714    -  misc_feature   MCS (fragment): pBluescript multiple cloning site
   1730..1748    -  promoter       T3 promoter: promoter for bacteriophage T3 RNA polymerase
   1793..1809    -  protein_bind   lac operator: The lac repressor binds to the lac operator to inhibit transcription in E. coli. This inhibition can be relieved by adding lactose or isopropyl-β-D-thiogalactopyranoside (IPTG). lac repressor encoded by lacI
   1817..1847    -  promoter       lac promoter: promoter for the E. coli lac operon
   1862..1883    -  protein_bind   CAP binding site: CAP binding activates transcription in the presence of cAMP. E. coli catabolite activator protein
   1934..2521    +  CDS            fokIR (fragment): T2F1_PLAOK - Also known as rfoKI. Experimental evidence at protein level: Swiss-Prot protein existence level 1. Recognizes the double-stranded sequence 5'-GGATG-3'/3'-CATCC- 5' and cleaves respectively 14 bases after G-1 and 13 bases before C-1. From Planomicrobium okeanokoites (Planococcus okeanokoites) (Flavobacterium okeanokoites).
   2632..2713    -  polyA_signal   SV40 poly(A) signal: SV40 polyadenylation signal
   2736..2803    -  CDS            large T antigen (fragment): large T antigen from SV40 (simian virus 40)
   2837..2918    -  polyA_signal   SV40 poly(A) signal: SV40 polyadenylation signal
   2941..3008    -  CDS            large T antigen (fragment): large T antigen from SV40 (simian virus 40)
   3013..3082    +  CDS            lacZα (fragment): LacZα fragment of β-galactosidase; lacZ fragment
   3113..3541    -  rep_origin     f1 ori (sequence partly withheld): f1 bacteriophage origin of replication; arrow indicates direction of (+) strand synthesis
   3568..3672    +  promoter       AmpR promoter: bla
   3673..4533    +  CDS            AmpR: β-lactamase; bla; confers resistance to ampicillin, carbenicillin, and related antibiotics
   4704..5292    +  rep_origin     ori: high-copy-number ColE1/pMB1/pBR322/pUC origin of replication
   5475..5531    +  CDS            lacI (fragment): lac repressor; lacI; The lac repressor binds to the lac operator to inhibit transcription in E. coli. This inhibition can be relieved by adding lactose or isopropyl-β-D-thiogalactopyranoside (IPTG).
