[The description below was written by a language model from this plasmid's Addgene catalogue record and pLannotate feature annotations shown in this document.]
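Description:
pCGS652 is an empty-backbone TALEN destination vector for mammalian expression, built on pBSK (pBluescript) and derived from pC-GoldyTALEN by shortening the TAL effector C-terminal region to 18 amino acids. The record describes the resulting scaffold as carrying N152 and C+18 truncations. It is maintained in E. coli as a high-copy plasmid through a ColE1/pUC-type origin and selected with ampicillin via the β-lactamase gene. An f1 origin is also present.

Expression is driven by the miniCaggs promoter, annotated here as the CMV immediate-early enhancer and chicken β-actin promoter followed by hybrid and rabbit β-globin intron fragments. Downstream lies the TALEN open reading frame. The catalogue lists an N-terminal SV40 nuclear localisation signal and an AcV5 epitope tag, though neither is annotated in the feature table. They would precede the truncated TAL effector N-terminal segment, which is detected as an avrXa10-like fragment. Between this segment and the FokI nuclease domain sits a reverse-oriented lacZα cassette with its lac promoter, operator and CAP site, plus pBluescript polylinker remnants with T7 and T3 promoters. This most likely serves as a stuffer that is replaced when a custom array of DNA-binding repeats is cloned in, which would allow blue/white screening, although the record gives the cloning method only as restriction enzyme based. Inserting the repeats joins the N-terminal region, the repeat array, the short C-terminal linker and the FokI cleavage domain into one reading frame, and tandem SV40 polyadenylation signals follow the FokI domain.

The finished constructs are intended for use as paired TALENs for targeted genome editing in mammalian cells. The record does not state how the shortened C-terminus affects activity or spacer preference.
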