Addgene plasmid #62220: pCGS652
Purpose: (Empty Backbone) Mammalian expression TALEN vector with N152, C+18 truncations
Depositing lab: Daniel Voytas. Depositing organization: University of Minnesota. Publication: Vimentin Intermediate Filaments Template Microtubule Networks to Enhance Persistence in Cell Polarity and Directed Migration. Gan Z, Ding L, Burckhardt CJ, Lowery J, Zaritsky A, Sitterley K, Mota A, Costigliola N, Starker CG, Voytas DF, Tytell J, Goldman RD, Danuser G. Cell Syst. 2016 Sep 21. pii: S2405-4712(16)30262-9. doi: 10.1016/j.cels.2016.08.007. PubMed 27667364.
Backbone
  Vector backbone: pBSK
  Modifications to backbone: Truncation of the pC-GoldyTALEN backbone (addgene #38143) to create a shorter C-terminal region (18 AA).
  Vector type: Mammalian Expression, TALEN
  Promoter: miniCaggs
  Tag / fusion protein: SV40 NLS (N terminal on backbone); AcV5 (N terminal on backbone)
Growth in bacteria
  Bacterial resistance: Ampicillin, 100 μg/mL
  Growth temperature: 37°C
  Growth strain: DH5alpha
  Copy number: High Copy
Gene/Insert
  Cloning method: Restriction Enzyme
  Sequencing primers: 5′ pCAG-F; 3′ pCP3-3
Terms and licenses: Academic/Nonprofit Terms; Industry Terms: Not Available to Industry
How to cite: pCGS652 was a gift from Daniel Voytas (Addgene plasmid # 62220 ; http://n2t.net/addgene:62220 ; RRID:Addgene_62220)
