>Addgene plasmid #62220 | pCGS652 | addgene partial sequence | sequence record 103761 | pCP3-3 5'-ttaaaagtttatctcaccg-3'
TTCCTCAAGTGTCAATGTACCAGCTTTAATCATTTCTCCACCAATCAAAAGCTCTTCTACACTAAGAACA
GCTCCATTACAATTAGTGATATGATTCAATCTTGTAAGCTGAGCTTTGTAGTTTCCTTTGAAATGACCAC
TCACAAACAAGAACTTAAATTCTGTTACTGAAGATGGATAGACTTTCCACCATTCATTAGGGTTGATATG
CTTGTTTCTTGTTTGATTCTCTTCGACATATCTTTGCATTTCATCTGCTTGACCAATTGGAAGATTATAA
CCTCCTGAATATGCCTTAGTATCAACGATCACACCGTAATCAATAGGAGATCCGACAGTATAAATTGCTC
CGTCTGGTTTCCTTGATCCACCCAAATGTTTACCACGATAACCATAAACCTTCATAAAGAACTCCATCAC
CTTCATTTCAAGGATTCTATCCTGAGTTGAATTTCTTGCGATTTCAATCAATTCAATATATTCATGTGGC
ACATATTTCAATTTATGTCTAAGTTCAGATTTCTTCTCTTCCAATTCAGATTTCACTAGCTGGGATCCGT
TGGAGACGACCGGTGGAAAGCGGGCAGTGAGCGCAACGCAATTAATGTGAGTTAGCTCACTCATTAGGCA
CCCCAGGCTTTACACTTTATGCTTCCGGCTCGTATGTTGTGTGGAATTGTGAGCGGATAACAATTTCACA
CAGGAAACAGCTATGACCATGATTACGCCAAGCGCGCAATTAACCCTCACTAAAGGGAACAAAAGCTGGA
GGACCTCGAGGGGGGGCCCGGTACCCAATTCGCCCTATAGTGAGTCGTATTACGCGCGCTCACTGGCCGT
CGTTTTACAACGTCGTGACTGGGAAAACCCTGGCGTTACCCAACTTAATCGCCTTGCAGCACATCCCCCT
TTCGCCAGCTGGCGTAATAGCGAAGAGGCCCGCACCGATCGCCCTTCCCAACAGTTGCGCAGCCTGAATG
GCGAATGGGACGCGCCCTGTA
