>Addgene plasmid #62220 | pCGS652 | addgene partial sequence | sequence record 103763 | pCAG-F 5'-GCAACGTGCTGGTTATTGTG-3'
AGCTAGGATCTAACTCGAGAAAGATATTGTATATATCGTAACAATAGGAGGTTCAACAATGGCTTCCTCC
CCTCCAAAGAAAAAGAGAAAGGTTAGTTGGAAGGACGCAAGTGGTTGGTCTAGAGTGGATCTACGCACGC
TCGGCTACAGTCAGCAGCAGCAAGAGAAGATCAAACCGAAGGTGCGTTCGACAGTGGCGCAGCACCACGA
GGCACTGGTGGGCCATGGGTTTACACACGCGCACATCGTTGCGCTCAGCCAACACCCGGCAGCGTTAGGG
ACCGTCGCTGTCACGTATCAGCACATAATCACGGCGTTGCCAGAGGCGACACACGAAGACATCGTTGGCG
TCGGCAAACAGTGGTCCGGCGCACGCGCCCTGGAGGCCTTGCTCACGGATGCGGGGGAGTTGAGAGGTCC
GCCGTTACAGTTGGACACAGGCCAACTTGTGAAGATTGCAAAACGTGGCGGCGTGACCGCAATGGAGGCA
GTGCATGCATCGCGCAATGCACTGACGGGTGCCCCCCTGGAGACGGGCGCCGCTACAGGGCGCGTCCCAT
TCGCCATTCAGGCTGCGCAACTGTTGGGAAGGGCGATCGGTGCGGGCCTCTTCGCTATTACGCCAGCTGG
CGAAAGGGGGATGTGCTGCAAGGCGATTAAGTTGGGTAACGCCAGGGTTTTCCCAGTCACGACGTTGTAA
AACGACGGCCAGTGAGCGCGCGTAATACGACTCACTATAGGGCGAATTGGGTACCGGGCCCCCCCTCGAG
GTCCTCCAGCTTTTGTTCCCTTTAGTGAGGGTTAATTGCGCGCTTGGCGTAATCATGGTCATAGCTGTTT
CCTGTGTGAAATTGTTATCCGCTCACAATTCCACACAACATACGAGCCGGAAGCATAAAGTGTAAAGCCT
GGGGTGCCTAATGAGTGAGCTAACTCA
